Addgene plasmid #31104: FR_HNF1A
Depositing lab: Gerhart Ryffel. Depositing organization: Universitaetsklinikum Essen. Publication: Identification of target genes of the transcription factor HNF1beta and HNF1alpha in a human embryonic kidney cell line. Senkel S, Lucas B, Klein-Hitpass L, Ryffel GU. Biochim Biophys Acta. 2005 Dec 20. 1731(3):179-90. 10.1016/j.bbaexp.2005.10.003 PubMed 16297991.
Backbone
  Vector backbone: pcDNA5/FRT/TO
  Backbone manufacturer: Invitrogen
  Backbone size w/o insert (bp): 5150
  Vector type: Mammalian Expression ; Flp/FRT
  Selectable markers: Hygromycin
Growth in bacteria
  Bacterial resistance: Ampicillin, 100 μg/mL
  Growth temperature: 37°C
  Growth strain: DH5alpha
  Copy number: High Copy
Gene/Insert
  Gene/Insert name: HNF1A
  Species: H. sapiens (human)
  Insert size (bp): 1900
  GenBank ID: NM_000545
  Entrez Gene: HNF1A (a.k.a. HNF-1-alpha, HNF-1A, HNF1, HNF1alpha, HNF4A, IDDM20, LFB1, MODY3, TCF-1, TCF1)
  Tag / fusion protein: myc (N terminal on insert)
  Cloning method: Restriction Enzyme; 5′ cloning site BamHI (not destroyed); 3′ cloning site NotI (not destroyed)
  Sequencing primers: 5′ na
Terms and licenses: Academic/Nonprofit Terms; Industry Terms: Not Available to Industry
Depositor comments: for Flp mediated site directed integration, tetracycline inducibility
How to cite: FR_HNF1A was a gift from Gerhart Ryffel (Addgene plasmid # 31104 ; http://n2t.net/addgene:31104 ; RRID:Addgene_31104)
