[The description below was written by a language model from this plasmid's Addgene catalogue record and pLannotate feature annotations shown in this document.]
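Description:
FR_HNF1A is a mammalian expression plasmid built on the Invitrogen pcDNA5/FRT/TO backbone, designed for Flp-mediated, site-directed integration and tetracycline-inducible expression of human HNF1A. In bacteria it is maintained at high copy through a ColE1/pUC-type origin and selected with ampicillin via the β-lactamase gene. The annotated sequence of 7,495 nt is somewhat longer than the sum of the catalogued backbone and insert sizes, partly because of the tag region upstream of the coding sequence.

The expression cassette uses the CMV immediate early enhancer and promoter followed by two short tet operator-containing segments (annotated as fragments of tet-responsive promoters). In cells that express the Tet repressor, transcription is therefore held off until tetracycline or an analogue is added. Downstream, the feature table shows six copies of the Myc epitope preceding the HNF1A open reading frame, consistent with the recorded N-terminal myc tag. The insert was cloned between BamHI and NotI sites and is terminated by the bovine growth hormone polyadenylation signal. HNF1A is a homeodomain transcriptional activator important in liver and pancreatic islet gene expression.

Next comes an FRT site directly upstream of a hygromycin resistance coding sequence with an SV40 poly(A) signal. No full promoter is annotated in front of this gene. In this backbone design, hygromycin resistance is expected only after Flp recombination places the gene behind a promoter at a genomic FRT site in the host cell line, which selects for single-copy integrants at a defined locus. The associated publication used this approach to identify HNF1α and HNF1β target genes in a human embryonic kidney cell line.
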