Features (pLannotate 1.2.2; 29 found; start..end, strand, type, name):
     28..80      -  misc_feature   bom (fragment): basis of mobility region from pBR322
    235..614     +  enhancer       CMV enhancer: human cytomegalovirus immediate early enhancer
    615..818     +  promoter       CMV promoter: human cytomegalovirus (CMV) immediate early promoter
    820..839     +  promoter       PLtetO-1 promoter (fragment): modified phage lambda PL promoter with tet operator sites (Lutz and Bujard, 1997)
    841..860     +  promoter       PLtetO-1 promoter (fragment): modified phage lambda PL promoter with tet operator sites (Lutz and Bujard, 1997)
    868..901     +  promoter       TRE3GV promoter (fragment): 3rd-generation Tet-responsive promoter that can be activated by binding of Tet-On® 3G, optimized for retroviral and lentiviral vectors
    996..1012    -  misc_feature   MCS (fragment): pBluescript multiple cloning site
   1031..1060    +  CDS            Myc: Myc (human c-Myc proto-oncogene) epitope tag
   1070..1099    +  CDS            Myc: Myc (human c-Myc proto-oncogene) epitope tag
   1109..1138    +  CDS            Myc: Myc (human c-Myc proto-oncogene) epitope tag
   1148..1177    +  CDS            Myc: Myc (human c-Myc proto-oncogene) epitope tag
   1187..1216    +  CDS            Myc: Myc (human c-Myc proto-oncogene) epitope tag
   1250..1279    +  CDS            Myc: Myc (human c-Myc proto-oncogene) epitope tag
   1304..3196    +  CDS            HNF1A: HNF1A_HUMAN - Also known as TCF1. Experimental evidence at protein level: Swiss-Prot protein existence level 1. Transcriptional activator that regulates the tissue specific expression of multiple genes, especially in pancreatic islet cells and in liver (By similarity). Binds to the inverted palindrome 5'- GTTAATNATTAAC-3' (PubMed:12453420, PubMed:10966642). Activates the transcription of CYP1A2, CYP2E1 and CYP3A11 (By similarity). From Homo sapiens (Human).
   3343..3365    -  misc_feature   MCS (fragment): pBluescript multiple cloning site
   3453..3677    +  polyA_signal   bGH poly(A) signal: bovine growth hormone polyadenylation signal
   3681..3702    +  promoter       SV40 promoter (fragment): SV40 enhancer and early promoter
   3723..3956    +  rep_origin     f1 ori (fragment) (sequence partly withheld): f1 bacteriophage origin of replication; arrow indicates direction of (+) strand synthesis
   3961..4008    +  protein_bind   FRT: FLP-mediated recombination occurs in the 8-bp core sequence TCTAGAAA (Turan and Bode, 2011). FLP recombinase from the Saccharomyces cerevisiae 2μ plasmid
   4016..5038    +  CDS            HygR: aminoglycoside phosphotransferase from E. coli; aph(4)-Ia; confers resistance to hygromycin
   5048..5173    +  CDS            ble (fragment): BLE_KLEPN - Experimental evidence at protein level: Swiss-Prot protein existence level 1. Binding protein with a strong affinity to the bleomycin family of antibiotics. Binds to CL990; an antimitotic-antibiotic compound. From Klebsiella pneumoniae.
   5168..5289    +  polyA_signal   SV40 poly(A) signal: SV40 polyadenylation signal
   5362..5378    -  protein_bind   lac operator: The lac repressor binds to the lac operator to inhibit transcription in E. coli. This inhibition can be relieved by adding lactose or isopropyl-β-D-thiogalactopyranoside (IPTG). lac repressor encoded by lacI
   5386..5416    -  promoter       lac promoter: promoter for the E. coli lac operon
   5431..5452    -  protein_bind   CAP binding site: CAP binding activates transcription in the presence of cAMP. E. coli catabolite activator protein
   5465..5557    -  CDS            lacI (fragment): lac repressor; lacI; The lac repressor binds to the lac operator to inhibit transcription in E. coli. This inhibition can be relieved by adding lactose or isopropyl-β-D-thiogalactopyranoside (IPTG).
   5740..6328    -  rep_origin     ori: high-copy-number ColE1/pMB1/pBR322/pUC origin of replication
   6499..7359    -  CDS            AmpR: β-lactamase; bla; confers resistance to ampicillin, carbenicillin, and related antibiotics
   7360..7464    -  promoter       AmpR promoter: bla
>Addgene plasmid #31104 | FR_HNF1A | depositor full sequence | sequence record 163059 | FR_HNF1A sequence 7495 bps
GACGGATCGGGAGATCTCCCGATCCCCTATGGTGCACTCTCAGTACAATCTGCTCTGATGCCGCATAGTT
AAGCCAGTATCTGCTCCCTGCTTGTGTGTTGGAGGTCGCTGAGTAGTGCGCGAGCAAAATTTAAGCTACA
ACAAGGCAAGGCTTGACCGACAATTGCATGAAGAATCTGCTTAGGGTTAGGCGTTTTGCGCTGCTTCGCG
ATGTACGGGCCAGATATACGCGTTGACATTGATTATTGACTAGTTATTAATAGTAATCAATTACGGGGTC
ATTAGTTCATAGCCCATATATGGAGTTCCGCGTTACATAACTTACGGTAAATGGCCCGCCTGGCTGACCG
CCCAACGACCCCCGCCCATTGACGTCAATAATGACGTATGTTCCCATAGTAACGCCAATAGGGACTTTCC
ATTGACGTCAATGGGTGGAGTATTTACGGTAAACTGCCCACTTGGCAGTACATCAAGTGTATCATATGCC
AAGTACGCCCCCTATTGACGTCAATGACGGTAAATGGCCCGCCTGGCATTATGCCCAGTACATGACCTTA
TGGGACTTTCCTACTTGGCAGTACATCTACGTATTAGTCATCGCTATTACCATGGTGATGCGGTTTTGGC
AGTACATCAATGGGCGTGGATAGCGGTTTGACTCACGGGGATTTCCAAGTCTCCACCCCATTGACGTCAA
TGGGAGTTTGTTTTGGCACCAAAATCAACGGGACTTTCCAAAATGTCGTAACAACTCCGCCCCATTGACG
CAAATGGGCGGTAGGCGTGTACGGTGGGAGGTCTATATAAGCAGAGCTCTCCCTATCAGTGATAGAGATC
TCCCTATCAGTGATAGAGATCGTCGACGAGCTCGTTTAGTGAACCGTCAGATCGCCTGGAGACGCCATCC
ACGCTGTTTTGACCTCCATAGAAGACACCGGGACCGATCCAGCCTCCGGACTCTAGCGTTTAAACTTAAG
CTTGGTACCGAGCTCGGATCCACTAGTTCTAGGATCGATTTAAAGCTATGGAGCAAAAGCTCATTTCTGA
AGAGGACTTGAATGAAATGGAGCAAAAGCTCATTTCTGAAGAGGACTTGAATGAAATGGAGCAAAAGCTC
ATTTCTGAAGAGGACTTGAATGAAATGGAGCAAAAGCTCATTTCTGAAGAGGACTTGAATGAAATGGAGC
AAAAGCTCATTTCTGAAGAGGACTTGAATGAAATGGAGAGCTTGGGCGACCTCACCATGGAGCAAAAGCT
CATTTCTGAAGAGGACTTGAATTCAAGGCCTCTCGAAGCTTCCATGGTTTCTAAACTGAGCCAGCTGCAG
ACGGAGCTCCTGGCGGCCCTGCTGGAGTCAGGGCTGAGCAAAGAGGCACTGCTCCAGGCACTGGGTGAGC
CGGGGCCCTACCTCCTGGCTGGAGAAGGCCCCCTGGACAAGGGGGAGTCCTGCGGCGGCGGTCGAGGGGA
GCTGGCTGAGCTGCCCAATGGGCTGGGGGAGACTCGGGGCTCCGAGGACGAGACGGACGACGATGGGGAA
GACTTCACGCCACCCATCCTCAAAGAGCTGGAGAACCTCAGCCCTGAGGAGGCGGCCCACCAGAAAGCCG
TGGTGGAGACCCTTCTGCAGGAGGACCCGTGGCGTGTGGCGAAGATGGTCAAGTCCTACCTGCAGCAGCA
CAACATCCCACAGCGGGAGGTGGTCGATACCACTGGCCTCAACCAGTCCCACCTGTCCCAACACCTCAAC
AAGGGCACTCCCATGAAGACGCAGAAGCGGGCCGCCCTGTACACCTGGTACGTCCGCAAGCAGCGAGAGG
TGGCGCAGCAGTTCACCCATGCAGGGCAGGGAGGGCTGATTGAAGAGCCCACAGGTGATGAGCTACCAAC
CAAGAAGGGGCGGAGGAACCGTTTCAAGTGGGGCCCAGCATCCCAGCAGATCCTGTTCCAGGCCTATGAG
AGGCAGAAGAACCCTAGCAAGGAGGAGCGAGAGACGCTAGTGGAGGAGTGCAATAGGGCGGAATGCATCC
AGAGAGGGGTGTCCCCATCACAGGCACAGGGGCTGGGCTCCAACCTCGTCACGGAGGTGCGTGTCTACAA
CTGGTTTGCCAACCGGCGCAAAGAAGAAGCCTTCCGGCACAAGCTGGCCATGGACACGTACAGCGGGCCC
CCCCCAGGGCCAGGCCCGGGACCTGCGCTGCCCGCTCACAGCTCCCCTGGCCTGCCTCCACCTGCCCTCT
CCCCCAGTAAGGTCCACGGTGTGCGCTTTGGACAGCCTGCGACCAGTGAGACTGCAGAAGTACCCTCAAG
CAGCGGCGGTCCCTTAGTGACAGTGTCTACACCCCTCCACCAAGTGTCCCCCACGGGCCTGGAGCCCAGC
CACAGCCTGCTGAGTACAGAAGCCAAGCTGGTCTCAGCAGCTGGGGGCCCCCTCCCCCCTGTCAGCACCC
TGACAGCACTGCACAGCTTGGAGCAGACATCCCCAGGCCTCAACCAGCAGCCCCAGAACCTCATCATGGC
CTCACTTCCTGGGGTCATGACCATCGGGCCTGGTGAGCCTGCCTCCCTGGGTCCTACGTTCACCAACACA
GGTGCCTCCACCCTGGTCATCGGCCTGGCCTCCACGCAGGCACAGAGTGTGCCGGTCATCAACAGCATGG
GCAGCAGCCTGACCACCTTGCAGCCCGTCCAGTTCTCCCAGCCGCTGCACCCCTCCTACCAGCAGCCGCT
CATGCCACCTGTGCAGAGCCATGTGACCCAGAACCCCTTCATGGCCACCATGGCTCAGCTGCAGAGCCCC
CACGCCCTCTACAGCCACAAGCCCGAGGTGGCCCAGTACACCCACACGGGCCTGCTCCCGCAGACTATGC
TCATCACCGACACCACCAACCTGAGCGCCCTGGCCAGCCTCACGCCCACCAAGCAGGTCTTCACCTCAGA
CACTGAGGCCTCCAGTGAGTCCGGGCTTCACACGCCGGCATCTCAGGCCACCACCCTCCACGTCCCCAGC
CAGGACCCTGCCGGCATCCAGCACCTGCAGCCGGCCCACCGGCTCAGCGCCAGCCCCACAGTGTCCTCCA
GCAGCCTGGTGCTGTACCAGAGCTCAGACTCCAGCAATGGCCAGAGCCACCTGCTGCCATCCAACCACAG
CGTCATCGAGACCTTCATCTCCACCCAGATGGCCTCTTCCTCCCAGTAACCACGGCACCTGGGCCCTGGG
GCCTGTACTGCCTGCTTGGGGGGTGATGAGGGCAGCAGCCAGCCCTGCCTGGAGGACCTGAGCCTGCCGA
GCAACCGTGGCCCTTCCTGGACAGCTGTGCCTCGCTCCCCACTCTGCTCTGATGCAGCCCGGGGGATCCA
CTAGTCCAGTGTGGTGGAATTCTGCAGATATCCAGCACAGTGGCGGCCGCTCGAGTCTAGAGGGCCCGTT
TAAACCCGCTGATCAGCCTCGACTGTGCCTTCTAGTTGCCAGCCATCTGTTGTTTGCCCCTCCCCCGTGC
CTTCCTTGACCCTGGAAGGTGCCACTCCCACTGTCCTTTCCTAATAAAATGAGGAAATTGCATCGCATTG
TCTGAGTAGGTGTCATTCTATTCTGGGGGGTGGGGTGGGGCAGGACAGCAAGGGGGAGGATTGGGAAGAC
AATAGCAGGCATGCTGGGGATGCGGTGGGCTCTATGGCTTCTGAGGCGGAAAGAACCAGCTGGGGCTCTA
GGGGGTATCCCC
[124 nt withheld, positions 3723-3846]
C
[91 nt withheld, positions 3848-3938]
AGGGTGATGGTTCACGTACCTAGAAGTTCCTATTCCGAAGTTCCTATTCTCTAGAAAGTATAGGAACTTC
CTTGGCCAAAAAGCCTGAACTCACCGCGACGTCTGTCGAGAAGTTTCTGATCGAAAAGTTCGACAGCGTC
TCCGACCTGATGCAGCTCTCGGAGGGCGAAGAATCTCGTGCTTTCAGCTTCGATGTAGGAGGGCGTGGAT
ATGTCCTGCGGGTAAATAGCTGCGCCGATGGTTTCTACAAAGATCGTTATGTTTATCGGCACTTTGCATC
GGCCGCGCTCCCGATTCCGGAAGTGCTTGACATTGGGGAATTCAGCGAGAGCCTGACCTATTGCATCTCC
CGCCGTGCACAGGGTGTCACGTTGCAAGACCTGCCTGAAACCGAACTGCCCGCTGTTCTGCAGCCGGTCG
CGGAGGCCATGGATGCGATCGCTGCGGCCGATCTTAGCCAGACGAGCGGGTTCGGCCCATTCGGACCGCA
AGGAATCGGTCAATACACTACATGGCGTGATTTCATATGCGCGATTGCTGATCCCCATGTGTATCACTGG
CAAACTGTGATGGACGACACCGTCAGTGCGTCCGTCGCGCAGGCTCTCGATGAGCTGATGCTTTGGGCCG
AGGACTGCCCCGAAGTCCGGCACCTCGTGCACGCGGATTTCGGCTCCAACAATGTCCTGACGGACAATGG
CCGCATAACAGCGGTCATTGACTGGAGCGAGGCGATGTTCGGGGATTCCCAATACGAGGTCGCCAACATC
TTCTTCTGGAGGCCGTGGTTGGCTTGTATGGAGCAGCAGACGCGCTACTTCGAGCGGAGGCATCCGGAGC
TTGCAGGATCGCCGCGGCTCCGGGCGTATATGCTCCGCATTGGTCTTGACCAACTCTATCAGAGCTTGGT
TGACGGCAATTTCGATGATGCAGCTTGGGCGCAGGGTCGATGCGACGCAATCGTCCGATCCGGAGCCGGG
ACTGTCGGGCGTACACAAATCGCCCGCAGAAGCGCGGCCGTCTGGACCGATGGCTGTGTAGAAGTACTCG
CCGATAGTGGAAACCGACGCCCCAGCACTCGTCCGAGGGCAAAGGAATAGCACGTACTACGAGATTTCGA
TTCCACCGCCGCCTTCTATGAAAGGTTGGGCTTCGGAATCGTTTTCCGGGACGCCGGCTGGATGATCCTC
CAGCGCGGGGATCTCATGCTGGAGTTCTTCGCCCACCCCAACTTGTTTATTGCAGCTTATAATGGTTACA
AATAAAGCAATAGCATCACAAATTTCACAAATAAAGCATTTTTTTCACTGCATTCTAGTTGTGGTTTGTC
CAAACTCATCAATGTATCTTATCATGTCTGTATACCGTCGACCTCTAGCTAGAGCTTGGCGTAATCATGG
TCATAGCTGTTTCCTGTGTGAAATTGTTATCCGCTCACAATTCCACACAACATACGAGCCGGAAGCATAA
AGTGTAAAGCCTGGGGTGCCTAATGAGTGAGCTAACTCACATTAATTGCGTTGCGCTCACTGCCCGCTTT
CCAGTCGGGAAACCTGTCGTGCCAGCTGCATTAATGAATCGGCCAACGCGCGGGGAGAGGCGGTTTGCGT
ATTGGGCGCTCTTCCGCTTCCTCGCTCACTGACTCGCTGCGCTCGGTCGTTCGGCTGCGGCGAGCGGTAT
CAGCTCACTCAAAGGCGGTAATACGGTTATCCACAGAATCAGGGGATAACGCAGGAAAGAACATGTGAGC
AAAAGGCCAGCAAAAGGCCAGGAACCGTAAAAAGGCCGCGTTGCTGGCGTTTTTCCATAGGCTCCGCCCC
CCTGACGAGCATCACAAAAATCGACGCTCAAGTCAGAGGTGGCGAAACCCGACAGGACTATAAAGATACC
AGGCGTTTCCCCCTGGAAGCTCCCTCGTGCGCTCTCCTGTTCCGACCCTGCCGCTTACCGGATACCTGTC
CGCCTTTCTCCCTTCGGGAAGCGTGGCGCTTTCTCATAGCTCACGCTGTAGGTATCTCAGTTCGGTGTAG
GTCGTTCGCTCCAAGCTGGGCTGTGTGCACGAACCCCCCGTTCAGCCCGACCGCTGCGCCTTATCCGGTA
ACTATCGTCTTGAGTCCAACCCGGTAAGACACGACTTATCGCCACTGGCAGCAGCCACTGGTAACAGGAT
TAGCAGAGCGAGGTATGTAGGCGGTGCTACAGAGTTCTTGAAGTGGTGGCCTAACTACGGCTACACTAGA
AGAACAGTATTTGGTATCTGCGCTCTGCTGAAGCCAGTTACCTTCGGAAAAAGAGTTGGTAGCTCTTGAT
CCGGCAAACAAACCACCGCTGGTAGCGGTGGTTTTTTTGTTTGCAAGCAGCAGATTACGCGCAGAAAAAA
AGGATCTCAAGAAGATCCTTTGATCTTTTCTACGGGGTCTGACGCTCAGTGGAACGAAAACTCACGTTAA
GGGATTTTGGTCATGAGATTATCAAAAAGGATCTTCACCTAGATCCTTTTAAATTAAAAATGAAGTTTTA
AATCAATCTAAAGTATATATGAGTAAACTTGGTCTGACAGTTACCAATGCTTAATCAGTGAGGCACCTAT
CTCAGCGATCTGTCTATTTCGTTCATCCATAGTTGCCTGACTCCCCGTCGTGTAGATAACTACGATACGG
GAGGGCTTACCATCTGGCCCCAGTGCTGCAATGATACCGCGAGACCCACGCTCACCGGCTCCAGATTTAT
CAGCAATAAACCAGCCAGCCGGAAGGGCCGAGCGCAGAAGTGGTCCTGCAACTTTATCCGCCTCCATCCA
GTCTATTAATTGTTGCCGGGAAGCTAGAGTAAGTAGTTCGCCAGTTAATAGTTTGCGCAACGTTGTTGCC
ATTGCTACAGGCATCGTGGTGTCACGCTCGTCGTTTGGTATGGCTTCATTCAGCTCCGGTTCCCAACGAT
CAAGGCGAGTTACATGATCCCCCATGTTGTGCAAAAAAGCGGTTAGCTCCTTCGGTCCTCCGATCGTTGT
CAGAAGTAAGTTGGCCGCAGTGTTATCACTCATGGTTATGGCAGCACTGCATAATTCTCTTACTGTCATG
CCATCCGTAAGATGCTTTTCTGTGACTGGTGAGTACTCAACCAAGTCATTCTGAGAATAGTGTATGCGGC
GACCGAGTTGCTCTTGCCCGGCGTCAATACGGGATAATACCGCGCCACATAGCAGAACTTTAAAAGTGCT
CATCATTGGAAAACGTTCTTCGGGGCGAAAACTCTCAAGGATCTTACCGCTGTTGAGATCCAGTTCGATG
TAACCCACTCGTGCACCCAACTGATCTTCAGCATCTTTTACTTTCACCAGCGTTTCTGGGTGAGCAAAAA
CAGGAAGGCAAAATGCCGCAAAAAAGGGAATAAGGGCGACACGGAAATGTTGAATACTCATACTCTTCCT
TTTTCAATATTATTGAAGCATTTATCAGGGTTATTGTCTCATGAGCGGATACATATTTGAATGTATTTAG
AAAAATAAACAAATAGGGGTTCCGCGCACATTTCCCCGAAAAGTGCCACCTGACGTC
