>Addgene plasmid #31104 | FR_HNF1A | addgene partial sequence | sequence record 37258 | CMV-F 5'-CGCAAATGGGCGGTAGGCGTG-3'
GCTTTAGCGAGCTCTCCTATCAGTGATAGAGATCTCCCTATCAGTGATAGAGATCGTCGACGAGCTCGTT
TAGTGAACCGTCAGATCGCCTGGAGACGCCATCCACGCTGTTTTGACCTCCATAGAAGACACCGGGACCG
ATCCAGCCTCCGGACTCTAGCGTTTAAACTTAAGCTTGGTACCGAGCTCGGATCCACTAGTTCTAGGATC
GATTTAAAGCTATGGAGCAAAAGCTCATTTCTGAAGAGGACTTGAATGAAATGGAGCAAAAGCTCATTTC
TGAAGAGGACTTGAATGAAATGGAGCAAAAGCTCATTTCTGAAGAGGACTTGAATGAAATGGAGCAAAAG
CTCATTTCTGAAGAGGACTTGAATGAAATGGAGCAAAAGCTCATTTCTGAAGAGGACTTGAATGAAATGG
AGAGCTTGGGCGACCTCACCATGGAGCAAAAGCTCATTTCTGAAGAGGACTTGAATTCAAGGCCTCTCGA
AGCTTCCATGGTTTCTAAACTGAGCCAGCTGCAGACGGAGCTCCTGGCGGCCCTGCTGGAGTCAGGGCTG
AGCAAAGAGGCACTGCTCCAGGCACTGGGTGAGCCGGGGCCCTACCTCCTGGCTGGAGAAGGCCCCCTGG
ACAAGGGGGAGTCCTGCGGCGGCGGTCGAGGGGAGCTGGCTGAGCTGCCCAATGGGCTGGGGGAGACTCG
GGGCTCCGAGGACGAGACGGACGACGATGGGGAAGACTTCACGCCACCCATCCTCAAAGAGCTGGAGAAC
CTCAGCCCTGAGGAGGCGGCCCACCAGAAAGCCGTGGTGGAGACCCTTCTGCAGGAGGACCCGTGGCGTG
TGGCGAAGATGGTCAAGTCCTACCTGCAGCAGCACAACATCCCACAGCGGGAGGTGGTCG
